>Addgene plasmid #156519 | pD649-HAsp-CD160-Fc(DAPA)-AviTag-6xHis | addgene full sequence | sequence record 368854 | Addgene NGS Result
GAACTGGGCGGAGTTAGGGGCGGGATGGGCGGAGTTAGGGGCGGGACTATGGTTGCTGACTAATTGAGAT
GCATGCTTTGCATACTTCTGCCTGCTGGGGAGCCTGGGGACTTTCCACACCTGGTTGCTGACTAATTGAG
ATGCATGCTTTGCATACTTCTGCCTGCTGGGGAGCCTGGGGACTTTCCACACCCTAACTGACACACATTC
CACAGAATTAATTCGCGTTAAATTTTTGTTAAATCAGCTCATTTTTTAACCAATAGGCCGAAATCGGCAA
AATCCCTTATAAATCAAAAGAATAGACCGAGATAGGGTTGAGTGTTGTGATGCAATTTCCTCATTTTATT
AGGAAAGGACAGTGGGAGTGGCACCTTCCAGGGTCAAGGAAGGCACGGGGGAGGGGCAAACAACAGATGG
CTGGCAACTAGAAGGCACAGTCGAGGCTGATTTTCTCTATCTATTTATTTTACTACTCAAGACTATCTTG
CAAAGTAGAAGAACCCTGTCTGCAGTATGACGACCGTGTATACCCGATTGGCTTACCGGGTAACGCGTTG
TGCCAGTGACTACAGGCCGGCCTTAGTGGTGATGGTGGTGGTGTTCATGCCACTCAATCTTCTGAGCCTC
GAAAATATCATTAAGACCGCTGCCGCCGGGGCTCAGGCTCAGGGACTTCTGGGTGTAGTGGTTGTGCAGG
GCCTCGTGCATCACGCTGCAGCTGAACACGTTGCCCTGCTGCCACCTGGACTTGTCCACGGTCAGCTTGC
TGTACAGGAAGAAGCTGCCGTCGCTGTCCAGCACTGGGGGGGTGGTCTTGTAGTTGTTCTCGGGCTGGCC
GTTGCTCTCCCACTCCACGGCGATATCGCTGGGGTAGAAGCCCTTCACCAGACAGGTCAGGGACACCTGG
TTCTTGGTCATCTCCTCCCGGCTGGGGGGCAGGGTGTACACCTGGGGCTCCCGTGGCTGGCCCTTGGCCT
TGCTGATTGTCTTTTCGATTGGGGCAGCCAGGGCCTTGTTGGAGACTTTGCACTTGTATTCTTTGCCGTT
CAGCCAGTCCTGGTGCAGCACGGTCAGCACGGACACCACCCTGTAGGTGCTGTTGTACTGCTCCTCTCTG
GGCTTGGTCTTGGCGTTGTGCACCTCCACGCCGTCCACGTACCAGTTGAACTTCACCTCTGGGTCCTCGT
GGGACACGGCCACCACCACGCAGGTCACCTCGGGGGTCCTGCTGATCATCAGGGTGTCCTTGGGCTTGGG
GGGGAACAGGAACACGGAAGGCCCTCCCAGCAGTTCTGGAGCTGGGCAGGGGGGGCAGGTGTGGGTCTTG
TCGCCGCCCGGCGCGCCACCTTCGTTGTGGCTGAATTCCAGGTGCTGCCGCTGTTTCAGTCCGGTCACGG
TGTAGTTGCCTGTCTCGGTGAACAGGATGCTGAAGAAGTGGCCCTGCAGTCTGATGCCGGACTTCTGAGA
TCTGGCGCAACACTGGTAGGTGCCGCTGTGCAGAGGTGTCACTTGGCTGATGGTGAACATCAGCTGGCTA
GAGATCTCGCCCACGCCGTCGATGCCAGGATCTCTCTTCAGTCTCAGCTGCTTCAGGCTTGTCTCAGGGC
TGCAGTCGCCGCTTCTATCCTTGCACAGGAACACCACGAAGCCCTCGGCCTCTTCTTTCTTGTGCCACAC
GGTGCAGATCAGATTCAGTCTGGTGCCCTCTTGAGAGGCGCTGCTTGTGATATTGATGGCGGCCGCAGCG
AACACCAGGCAGAAGATGTAGCTCAGGGCAATGATGGTCTTCATGGTGGCGCTAGCAGGCGCGTTTTCGA
TAGAACCGAGGTGCAGTTGGACCTGGGAGTGGACACCTGTGGAGAGAAAGGCAAAGTGGATGTTATTCTA
TAGTGTCACCTAAATCGTATGTGTATGATACATAAGGTTATGTATTAATTGTAGCCGCGTTCTAACGAAG
CCAAGGGGGTGGGCCTATAGACTCTATAGGCGGTACTTACGTCACTCTTGGCACGGGGAATCCGCGTTCC
AATGCACCGTTCCCGGCCGCGGAGGCTGGATCGGTCCCGGTGTCTTCTATGGAGGTCAAAACAGCGTGGA
TGGCGTCTCCAGGCGATCTGACGGTTCACTAAACGAGCTCTGCTTATATAGACCTCCCACCGTACACGCC
TACCGCCCATTTGCGTCAATGGGGCGGAGTTGTTACGACATTTTGGAAAGTCCCGTTGATTTTGGTGCCA
AAACAAACTCCCATTGACGTCAATGGGGTGGAGACTTGGAAATCCCCGTGAGTCAAACCGCTATCCACGC
CCATTGATGTACTGCCAAAACCGCATCACCATGGTAATAGCGATGACTAATACGTAGATGTACTGCCAAG
TAGGAAAGTCCCATAAGGTCATGTACTGGGCATAATGCCAGGCGGGCCATTTACCGTCATTGACGTCAAT
AGGGGGCGTACTTGGCATATGATACACTTGATGTACTGCCAAGTGGGCAGTTTACCGTAAATACTCCACC
CATTGACGTCAATGGAAAGTCCCTATTGGCGTTACTATGGGAACATACGTCATTATTGACGTCAATGGGC
GGGGGTCGTTGGGCGGTCAGCCAGGCGGGCCATTTACCGTAAGTTATGTAACGCGGAACTCCATATATGG
GCTATGAACTAATGACCCCGTAATTGATTACTATTAATAACTAGTCAATAATCAATGCCAACATGGCGGT
CATATTGGACATGAGCCAATATAAATGTACATATTATGATATAGATACAACGTATGCAATGGCCAATAGC
CAATATTGATTTATGCTATATAACCAATGAATAATATGGCTAATGGCCAATATTGAGTCAACGCCACTGT
GCATGAAGCTCGTAATTGTTATCCGCTCACAATTAAGGGCGACACAAAATTTATTCTAAATGATAATAAA
TACTGATAACATCTTATAGTTTGTATTATATTTTGTATTATCGTTGACATGTATAATTTTGATATCAAAA
ACTGATTTTCCCTTTATTATTTTCGAGATTTATTTTCTTAATTCTCTTTAACAAACTAGAAATATTGTAT
ATACAAAAAATCATAAATAATAGATGAATAGTTTAATTATAGGTGTTCATCAATCGAAAAAGCAACGTAT
CTTATTTAAAGTGCGTTGCTTTTTTCTCATTTATAAGGTTAAATAATTCTCATATATCAAGCAAAGTGAC
AGGCGCCCTTAAATATTCTGACAAATGCTCTTTCCCTAAACTCCCCCCATAAAAAAACCCGCCGAAGCGG
GTTTTTACGTTATTTGCGGATTAACGATTACTCGTTATCAGAACCGCCCAGGGGGCCCGAGCTTAAGACT
GGCCGTCGTTTTACAACACAGAAAGAGTTTGTAGAAACGCAAAAAGGCCATCCGTCAGGGGCCTTCTGCT
TAGTTTGATGCCTGGCAGTTCCCTACTCTCGCCTTCCGCTTCCTCGCTCACTGACTCGCTGCGCTCGGTC
GTTCGGCTGCGGCGAGCGGTATCAGCTCACTCAAAGGCGGTAATACGGTTATCCACAGAATCAGGGGATA
ACGCAGGAAAGAACATGTGAGCAAAAGGCCAGCAAAAGGCCAGGAACCGTAAAAAGGCCGCGTTGCTGGC
GTTTTTCCATAGGCTCCGCCCCCCTGACGAGCATCACAAAAATCGACGCTCAAGTCAGAGGTGGCGAAAC
CCGACAGGACTATAAAGATACCAGGCGTTTCCCCCTGGAAGCTCCCTCGTGCGCTCTCCTGTTCCGACCC
TGCCGCTTACCGGATACCTGTCCGCCTTTCTCCCTTCGGGAAGCGTGGCGCTTTCTCATAGCTCACGCTG
TAGGTATCTCAGTTCGGTGTAGGTCGTTCGCTCCAAGCTGGGCTGTGTGCACGAACCCCCCGTTCAGCCC
GACCGCTGCGCCTTATCCGGTAACTATCGTCTTGAGTCCAACCCGGTAAGACACGACTTATCGCCACTGG
CAGCAGCCACTGGTAACAGGATTAGCAGAGCGAGGTATGTAGGCGGTGCTACAGAGTTCTTGAAGTGGTG
GGCTAACTACGGCTACACTAGAAGAACAGTATTTGGTATCTGCGCTCTGCTGAAGCCAGTTACCTTCGGA
AAAAGAGTTGGTAGCTCTTGATCCGGCAAACAAACCACCGCTGGTAGCGGTGGTTTTTTTGTTTGCAAGC
AGCAGATTACGCGCAGAAAAAAAGGATCTCAAGAAGATCCTTTGATCTTTTCTACGGGGTCTGACGCTCA
GTGGAACGACGCGCGCGTAACTCACGTTAAGGGATTTTGGTCATGAGCAAGGGGTGTTATGAGCCATATT
CAGGTATAAATGGGCTCGCGATAATGTTCAGAATTGGTTAATTGGTTGTAACACTGACCCCTATTTGTTT
ATTTTTCTAAATACATTCAAATATGTATCCGCTCATGAGACAATAACCCTGATAAATGCTTCAATAATAT
TGAAAAAGGAAGAATATGAGTATTCAACATTTCCGTGTCGCCCTTATTCCCTTTTTTGCGGCATTTTGCC
TTCCTGTTTTTGCTCACCCAGAAACGCTGGTGAAAGTAAAAGATGCTGAAGATCAGTTGGGTGCACGAGT
GGGTTACATCGAACTGGATCTCAACAGCGGTAAGATCCTTGAGAGTTTTCGCCCCGAAGAACGTTTTCCA
ATGATGAGCACTTTTAAAGTTCTGCTATGTGGCGCGGTATTATCCCGTATTGACGCCGGGCAAGAGCAAC
TCGGTCGCCGCATACACTATTCTCAGAATGACTTGGTTGAGTACTCACCAGTCACAGAAAAGCATCTTAC
GGATGGCATGACAGTAAGAGAATTATGCAGTGCTGCCATAACCATGAGTGATAACACTGCGGCCAACTTA
CTTCTGACAACGATCGGAGGACCGAAGGAGCTAACCGCTTTTTTGCACAACATGGGGGATCATGTAACTC
GCCTTGATCGTTGGGAACCGGAGCTGAATGAAGCCATACCAAACGACGAGCGTGACACCACGATGCCTGT
AGCGATGGCAACAACGTTGCGCAAACTATTAACTGGCGAACTACTTACTCTAGCTTCCCGGCAACAATTA
ATAGACTGGATGGAGGCGGATAAAGTTGCAGGACCACTTCTGCGCTCGGCCCTTCCGGCTGGCTGGTTTA
TTGCTGATAAATCCGGAGCCGGTGAGCGTGGTTCTCGCGGTATCATCGCAGCGCTGGGGCCAGATGGTAA
GCCCTCCCGTATCGTAGTTATCTACACGACGGGGAGTCAGGCAACTATGGATGAACGAAATAGACAGATC
GCTGAGATAGGTGCCTCACTGATTAAGCATTGGTAATGACCATGATTACGCCAAGCTCTAGCTAGAGGTC
GACGGTATACAGACATGATAAGATACATTGATGAGTTTGGACAAACCACAACTAGAATGCAGTGAAAAAA
ATGCTTTATTTGTGAAATTTGTGATGCTATTGCTTTATTTGTAACCATTATAAGCTGCAATAAACAAGTT
GGGGTGGGCGAAGAACTCCAGCATGAGATCCCCGCGCTGGAGGATCATCCAGCCGGCGTCCCGGAAAACG
ATTCCGAAGCCCAACCTTTCATAGAAGGCGGCGGTGGAATCGAAATCTCGTAGCACGTGTCAGGCACCGG
GCTTGCGGGTCATGCACCAGGTGCGCGGTCCTTCGGGCACCTCGACGTCGGCGGTGACGGTGAAGCCGAG
CCGCTCGTAGAAGGGGAGGTTGCGGGGCGCGGATGTCTCCAGGAAGGCGGGCACCCCGGCGCGCTCGGCC
GCCTCCACTCCGGGGAGCACGACGGCGCTGCCCAGACCCTTGCCCTGGTGGTCGGGCGAGACGCCGACGG
TGGCCAGGAACCACGCGGGCTCCTTGGGCCGGTGCGGCGCCAGGAGGCCTTCCATCTGTTGCTGCGCGGC
CAGCCGGGAACCGCTCAACTCGGCCATGCGCGGGCCGATCTCGGCGAACACCGCCCCCGCTTCGACGCTC
TCCGGCGTGGTCCAGACCGCCACCGCGGCGCCGTCGTCCGCGACCCACACCTTGCCGATGTCGAGCCCGA
CGCGCGTGAGGAAGAGTTCTTGCAGCTCGGTGACCCGCTCGATGTGGCGGTCCGGATCGACGGTGTGGCG
CGTGGCGGGGTAGTCGGCGAACGCGGCGGCGAGGGTGCGTACGGCCCTGGGGACGTCGTCGCGGGTGGCG
AGGCGCACCGTGGGCTTGTACTCGGTCATGGTTTAGTTCCTCACCTTGTCGTATTATACTATGCCGATAT
ACTATGCCGATGATTAATTGTCAACACGTGCTGATCAGATCCGAAAATGGATATACAAGCTCCCGGGAGC
TTTTTGCAAAAGCCTAGGCCTCCAAAAAAGCCTCCTCACTACTTCTGGAATAGCTCAGAGGCAGAGGCGG
CCTCGGCCTCTGCATAAATAAAAAAAATTAGTCAGCCATGGGGCGGAGAATGGGCG
Features (pLannotate 1.2.2; 21 found; start..end, strand, type, name):
    220..328     -  rep_origin     f1 ori (fragment): f1 bacteriophage origin of replication; arrow indicates direction of (+) strand synthesis
    329..440     -  polyA_signal   bGH poly(A) signal: bovine growth hormone polyadenylation signal
    655..1332    -  CDS            IGHG1 (fragment): IGHG1_HUMAN - Experimental evidence at protein level: Swiss-Prot protein existence level 1. Constant region of immunoglobulin heavy chains. Immunoglobulins, also known as antibodies, are membrane-bound or secreted glycoproteins produced by B lymphocytes. In the recognition phase of humoral immunity, the membrane-bound immunoglobulins serve as receptors which, upon binding of a specific antigen, trigger the clonal expansion and differentiation of B lymphocytes into immunoglobulins- secreting plasma cells. Secreted immunoglobulins mediate the effector phase of humoral immunity, which results in
   1348..1737    -  CDS            CD160 (fragment): BY55_HUMAN - Also known as BY55 From Homo sapiens (Human).
   1846..1883    -  CDS            IgH signal sequence (fragment): signal sequence from the mouse immunoglobulin heavy chain variable region
   1887..1905    -  promoter       SP6 promoter: promoter for bacteriophage SP6 RNA polymerase
   1957..2000    -  intron         CMV intron (fragment): modified intron A from human cytomegalovirus
   2136..2339    -  promoter       CMV promoter: human cytomegalovirus (CMV) immediate early promoter
   2340..2643    -  enhancer       CMV enhancer: human cytomegalovirus immediate early enhancer
   2886..2902    -  protein_bind   lac operator: The lac repressor binds to the lac operator to inhibit transcription in E. coli. This inhibition can be relieved by adding lactose or isopropyl-β-D-thiogalactopyranoside (IPTG). lac repressor encoded by lacI
   3358..3377    +  CDS            lacZα (fragment): LacZα fragment of β-galactosidase; lacZ fragment
   3402..3419    -  terminator     rrnB T2 terminator (fragment): transcription terminator T2 from the E. coli rrnB gene
   3644..4232    -  rep_origin     ori: high-copy-number ColE1/pMB1/pBR322/pUC origin of replication
   4343..4367    +  CDS            KanR (fragment): aminoglycoside phosphotransferase; aph(3')-Ia; confers resistance to kanamycin
   4397..4493    +  promoter       AmpR promoter (fragment): bla
   4496..5356    +  CDS            AmpR: β-lactamase; bla; confers resistance to ampicillin, carbenicillin, and related antibiotics
   5409..5530    -  polyA_signal   SV40 poly(A) signal: SV40 polyadenylation signal
   5525..5650    -  CDS            ble (fragment): BLE_KLEPN - Experimental evidence at protein level: Swiss-Prot protein existence level 1. Binding protein with a strong affinity to the bleomycin family of antibiotics. Binds to CL990; an antimitotic-antibiotic compound. From Klebsiella pneumoniae.
   5660..6259    -  CDS            PuroR (fragment): puromycin N-acetyltransferase; pac from Streptomyces; confers resistance to puromycin
   6278..6325    -  promoter       EM7 promoter: synthetic bacterial promoter&nbsp
   6373..206     -  promoter       SV40 promoter (across the origin): SV40 enhancer and early promoter
