[The description below was written by a language model from this plasmid's Addgene catalogue record and pLannotate feature annotations shown in this document.]
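Description:
pD649-HAsp-CD160-Fc(DAPA)-AviTag-6xHis is a mammalian expression plasmid built on the pD649 backbone for producing a secreted, soluble form of the human CD160 (BY55) extracellular domain. It is maintained in E. coli at high copy through a ColE1/pUC-type origin and selected with ampicillin via a complete β-lactamase gene. The sequenced plasmid is about 6.5 kb. Short annotated fragments of an f1 origin, lacZα, a kanamycin resistance gene and an rrnB terminator appear to be backbone remnants rather than functional parts.

The expression cassette is driven by the CMV immediate-early enhancer and promoter, followed by a fragment of CMV intron A and an SP6 promoter, which could allow in vitro transcription and serves as a sequencing primer site. An N-terminal secretion signal directs the protein into the secretory pathway. The plasmid name designates this signal HAsp, whereas the automated annotation matched a fragment of a mouse IgH signal sequence. The 390 bp CD160 ectodomain, cloned between retained NotI and AscI sites, is fused in frame to a human IgG1 Fc region carrying the D265A and P329A (DAPA) substitutions, changes generally used to reduce Fc effector interactions. According to the record, an AviTag for site-specific biotinylation and a 6xHis tag for metal-affinity purification follow the Fc, and a bGH polyadenylation signal ends the transcript.

A second cassette places a puromycin N-acetyltransferase sequence under SV40 early and EM7 promoters with an SV40 poly(A) signal, suggesting possible puromycin selection in mammalian cells, although the record does not list this use. The plasmid belongs to a collection used for mapping interactions among human IgSF cell-surface proteins. The depositor notes that some members of the collection may carry an IS4-like transposase insertion upstream of the CMV promoter; none is annotated here.
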