Addgene plasmid #156519: pD649-HAsp-CD160-Fc(DAPA)-AviTag-6xHis
Purpose: Mammalian expression of cell-surface protein extracellular domain fused to Fc(DAPA)-Avi-6xHis. Protein is secreted from cells.
Depositing lab: Chris Garcia. Depositing organization: Stanford University. Publication: A Human IgSF Cell-Surface Interactome Reveals a Complex Network of Protein-Protein Interactions. Wojtowicz WM, Vielmetter J, Fernandes RA, Siepe DH, Eastman CL, Chisholm GB, Cox S, Klock H, Anderson PW, Rue SM, Miller JJ, Glaser SM, Bragstad ML, Vance J, Lam AW, Lesley SA, Zinn K, Garcia KC. Cell. 2020 Aug 20;182(4):1027-1043.e17. doi: 10.1016/j.cell.2020.07.025. PubMed 32822567.
Backbone
  Vector backbone: pD649
  Backbone size w/o insert (bp): 6106
  Vector type: Mammalian Expression
Growth in bacteria
  Bacterial resistance: Ampicillin, 100 μg/mL
  Growth temperature: 37°C
  Growth strain: DH5alpha
  Copy number: High Copy
Gene/Insert
  Gene/Insert name: CD160 (alt name: BY55)
  Species: H. sapiens (human)
  Insert size (bp): 390
  Mutation: Fc region of human IgG contains D265A and P329A mutations (DAPA)
  Entrez Gene: CD160 (a.k.a. BY55, NK1, NK28)
  Promoter: CMV/SP6
  Tag / fusion protein: Fc(DAPA)-AviTag-6xHis (C terminal on backbone)
  Cloning method: Restriction Enzyme; 5′ cloning site GCGGCCGC (not destroyed); 3′ cloning site GGCGCGCC (not destroyed)
  Sequencing primers: 5′ ATTTAGGTGACACTATAG; 3′ CACGTACCAGTTGAACTTCACC
Resource information
  A portion of this plasmid was derived from a plasmid made by: synthesis by ThermoFisher
Terms and licenses: Academic/Nonprofit Terms; Industry Terms: Not Available to Industry
Depositor comments: Some plasmids in this collection may have an IS4-like element ISVsa5 family transposase upstream of the CMV promoter.
How to cite: pD649-HAsp-CD160-Fc(DAPA)-AviTag-6xHis was a gift from Chris Garcia (Addgene plasmid # 156519 ; http://n2t.net/addgene:156519 ; RRID:Addgene_156519)
